Addgene plasmid #153115: Flag-FOXC2
Purpose: Expression of Flag tagged human FOXC2 in mammalian cells
Depositing lab: Stefan Koch. Depositing organization: Linkopings Universitet. Publication: A uniform expression library for the exploration of FOX transcription factor biology. Moparthi L, Koch S. Differentiation. 2020 Sep - Oct;115:30-36. doi: 10.1016/j.diff.2020.08.002. Epub 2020 Aug 20. PubMed 32858261.
Backbone
  Vector backbone: pCS2+ N-flag
  Backbone size w/o insert (bp): 4131
  Vector type: Mammalian Expression
Growth in bacteria
  Bacterial resistance: Ampicillin, 100 μg/mL
  Growth temperature: 37°C
  Growth strain: DH5alpha
  Copy number: High Copy
Gene/Insert
  Gene/Insert name: human FOXC2
  Species: H. sapiens (human)
  Insert size (bp): 1508
  Entrez Gene: FOXC2 (a.k.a. FKHL14, LD, MFH-1, MFH1)
  Promoter: CMV IE94
  Tag / fusion protein: Flag (N terminal on backbone)
  Cloning method: Restriction Enzyme; 5′ cloning site EcoRI (not destroyed); 3′ cloning site XhoI (not destroyed)
  Sequencing primers: 5′ SP6; 3′ EBV-rev
Terms and licenses: Academic/Nonprofit Terms; Industry Terms: Not Available to Industry
How to cite: Flag-FOXC2 was a gift from Stefan Koch (Addgene plasmid # 153115 ; http://n2t.net/addgene:153115 ; RRID:Addgene_153115)
