[The description below was written by a language model from this plasmid's Addgene catalogue record and pLannotate feature annotations shown in this document.]
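Description:
Flag-FOXC2 is a mammalian expression plasmid built on the pCS2+ N-flag backbone, carrying the human FOXC2 coding sequence inserted between EcoRI and XhoI sites that both remain intact. The sequenced record is about 5.6 kb, consistent with a roughly 4.1 kb backbone plus a 1.5 kb insert. It is maintained in E. coli as a high-copy plasmid through a ColE1/pUC-type origin and selected with ampicillin via the β-lactamase gene and its own promoter. An f1 phage origin is also present, along with residual lac promoter/operator, lacI and lacZα fragments that are leftovers of the cloning vector lineage rather than functional parts of the payload.

Expression in mammalian cells is driven by the simian cytomegalovirus IE94 enhancer/promoter, a strong constitutive element that, on the circular map, sits directly upstream of the cassette. Downstream of it come an SP6 promoter, a backbone-encoded Flag epitope and then the FOXC2 open reading frame, so that the protein is made with an N-terminal Flag tag for detection or immunoprecipitation with anti-Flag reagents. Transcripts are terminated by an SV40 polyadenylation signal. The SP6 promoter in the sense orientation would also allow in vitro transcription of sense RNA, while the partial T7 and the T3 promoters flanking the 3′ end face the opposite direction. No mammalian selection marker is annotated, which suggests transient use.

FOXC2 is a forkhead-box transcriptional activator. This construct belongs to a uniform library of FOX transcription factor expression plasmids, intended for comparable overexpression of tagged family members in mammalian cells.
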