Features (pLannotate 1.2.2; 16 found; start..end, strand, type, name):
     35..53      +  promoter       SP6 promoter: promoter for bacteriophage SP6 RNA polymerase
     94..110     +  CDS            FLAG (fragment): FLAG® epitope tag, followed by an enterokinase cleavage site
    139..1638    +  CDS            FOXC2: FOXC2_HUMAN - Also known as FKHL14, MFH1. Experimental evidence at protein level: Swiss-Prot protein existence level 1. Transcriptional activator. Might be involved in the formation of special mesenchymal tissues. From Homo sapiens (Human).
   1662..1679    -  promoter       T7 promoter (fragment): promoter for bacteriophage T7 RNA polymerase
   1684..1818    -  polyA_signal   SV40 poly(A) signal: SV40 polyadenylation signal
   1931..1949    -  promoter       T3 promoter: promoter for bacteriophage T3 RNA polymerase
   1994..2010    -  protein_bind   lac operator: The lac repressor binds to the lac operator to inhibit transcription in E. coli. This inhibition can be relieved by adding lactose or isopropyl-β-D-thiogalactopyranoside (IPTG). lac repressor encoded by lacI
   2018..2048    -  promoter       lac promoter: promoter for the E. coli lac operon
   2063..2084    -  protein_bind   CAP binding site: CAP binding activates transcription in the presence of cAMP. E. coli catabolite activator protein
   2097..2189    -  CDS            lacI (fragment): lac repressor; lacI; The lac repressor binds to the lac operator to inhibit transcription in E. coli. This inhibition can be relieved by adding lactose or isopropyl-β-D-thiogalactopyranoside (IPTG).
   2372..2960    -  rep_origin     ori: high-copy-number ColE1/pMB1/pBR322/pUC origin of replication
   3131..3991    -  CDS            AmpR: β-lactamase; bla; confers resistance to ampicillin, carbenicillin, and related antibiotics
   3992..4096    -  promoter       AmpR promoter: bla
   4149..4577    -  rep_origin     f1 ori (sequence partly withheld): f1 bacteriophage origin of replication; arrow indicates direction of (+) strand synthesis
   4582..4648    -  CDS            lacZα (fragment): LacZα fragment of β-galactosidase; lacZ fragment
   4655..5632    +  promoter       CMV IE94 promoter: enhancer/promoter region of simian cytomegalovirus major immediate early transcription unit IE94
>Addgene plasmid #153115 | Flag-FOXC2 | addgene full sequence | sequence record 299002 | Addgene NGS Result
CGCCATTCTGCCTGGGGACGTCGGAGCAAGCTTGATTTAGGTGACACTATAGAATACAAGCTACTTGTTC
TTTTTGCAGGATCAGCCACCATGGATTACAAGGACGACGACGATAAGGGATCCCATCGATTCGAATTCCA
GGCGCGCTACTCCGTGTCCGACCCCAACGCCCTGGGAGTGGTGCCCTACCTGAGCGAGCAGAATTACTAC
CGGGCTGCGGGCAGCTACGGCGGCATGGCCAGCCCCATGGGCGTCTATTCCGGCCACCCGGAGCAGTACA
GCGCGGGGATGGGCCGCTCCTACGCGCCCTACCACCACCACCAGCCCGCGGCGCCTAAGGACCTGGTGAA
GCCGCCCTACAGCTACATCGCGCTCATCACCATGGCCATCCAGAACGCGCCCGAGAAGAAGATCACCTTG
AACGGCATCTACCAGTTCATCATGGACCGCTTCCCCTTCTACCGGGAGAACAAGCAGGGCTGGCAGAACA
GCATCCGCCACAACCTCTCGCTCAACGAGTGCTTCGTCAAGGTGCCCCGCGACGACAAGAAGCCCGGCAA
GGGCAGTTACTGGACCCTGGACCCGGACTCCTACAACATGTTCGAGAACGGCAGCTTCCTGCGGCGCCGG
CGGCGCTTCAAAAAGAAGGACGTGTCCAAGGAGAAGGAGGAGCGGGCCCACCTCAAGGAGCCGCCCCCGG
CGGCGTCCAAGGGCGCCCCGGCCACCCCCCACCTAGCGGACGCCCCCAAGGAGGCCGAGAAGAAGGTGGT
GATCAAGAGCGAGGCGGCGTCCCCGGCGCTGCCGGTCATCACCAAGGTGGAGACGCTGAGCCCCGAGAGC
GCGCTGCAGGGCAGCCCGCGCAGCGCGGCCTCCACGCCCGCCGGCTCCCCCGACGGCTCGCTGCCGGAGC
ACCACGCCGCGGCGCCCAACGGGCTGCCTGGCTTCAGCGTGGAGAACATCATGACCCTGCGAACGTCGCC
GCCGGGCGGAGAGCTGAGCCCGGGGGCCGGACGCGCGGGCCTGGTGGTGCCGCCGCTGGCGCTGCCCTAC
GCCGCCGCGCCGCCCGCCGCCTACGGCCAGCCGTGCGCTCAGGGCCTGGAGGCCGGGGCCGCCGGGGGCT
ACCAGTGCAGCATGCGAGCGATGAGCCTGTACACCGGGGCCGAGCGGCCGGCGCACATGTGCGTCCCGCC
CGCCCTGGACGAGGCCCTCTCGGACCACCCGAGCGGCCCCACGTCGCCCCTGAGCGCTCTCAACCTCGCC
GCCGGCCAGGAGGGCGCGCTCGCCGCCACGGGCCACCACCACCAGCACCACGGCCACCACCACCCGCAGG
CGCCGCCGCCCCCGCCGGCTCCCCAGCCCCAGCCGACGCCGCAGCCCGGGGCCGCCGCGGCGCAGGCGGC
CTCCTGGTATCTCAACCACAGCGGGGACCTGAACCACCTCCCCGGCCACACGTTCGCGGCCCAGCAGCAA
ACTTTCCCCAACGTGCGGGAGATGTTCAACTCCCACCGGCTGGGGATTGAGAACTCGACCCTCGGGGAGT
CCCAGGTGAGTGGCAATGCCAGCTGCCAGCTGCCCTACAGATCCACGCCGCCTCTCTATCGCCACGCAGC
CCCCTACTCCTACGACTGCACGAAATACTGACGTCTCTCGAGCCTCTAGAACTATAGTGAGTCGTATTAC
GTAGATCCAGACATGATAAGATACATTGATGAGTTTGGACAAACCACAACTAGAATGCAGTGAAAAAAAT
GCTTTATTTGTGAAATTTGTGATGCTATTGCTTTATTTGTAACCATTATAAGCTGCAATAAACAAGTTAA
CAACAACAATTGCATTCATTTTATGTTTCAGGTTCAGGGGGAGGTGTGGGAGGTTTTTTAATTCGCGGCC
GCGGCGCCAATGCATTGGGCCCGGTACCCAGCTTTTGTTCCCTTTAGTGAGGGTTAATTGCGCGCTTGGC
GTAATCATGGTCATAGCTGTTTCCTGTGTGAAATTGTTATCCGCTCACAATTCCACACAACATACGAGCC
GGGAGCATAAAGTGTAAAGCCTGGGGTGCCTAATGAGTGAGCTAACTCACATTAATTGCGTTGCGCTCAC
TGCCCGCTTTCCAGTCGGGAAACCTGTCGTGCCAGCTGCATTAATGAATCGGCCAACGCGCGGGGAGAGG
CGGTTTGCGTATTGGGCGCTCTTCCGCTTCCTCGCTCACTGACTCGCTGCGCTCGGTCGTTCGGCTGCGG
CGAGCGGTATCAGCTCACTCAAAGGCGGTAATACGGTTATCCACAGAATCAGGGGATAACGCAGGAAAGA
ACATGTGAGCAAAAGGCCAGCAAAAGGCCAGGAACCGTAAAAAGGCCGCGTTGCTGGCGTTTTTCCATAG
GCTCCGCCCCCCTGACGAGCATCACAAAAATCGACGCTCAAGTCAGAGGTGGCGAAACCCGACAGGACTA
TAAAGATACCAGGCGTTTCCCCCTGGAAGCTCCCTCGTGCGCTCTCCTGTTCCGACCCTGCCGCTTACCG
GATACCTGTCCGCCTTTCTCCCTTCGGGAAGCGTGGCGCTTTCTCATAGCTCACGCTGTAGGTATCTCAG
TTCGGTGTAGGTCGTTCGCTCCAAGCTGGGCTGTGTGCACGAACCCCCCGTTCAGCCCGACCGCTGCGCC
TTATCCGGTAACTATCGTCTTGAGTCCAACCCGGTAAGACACGACTTATCGCCACTGGCAGCAGCCACTG
GTAACAGGATTAGCAGAGCGAGGTATGTAGGCGGTGCTACAGAGTTCTTGAAGTGGTGGCCTAACTACGG
CTACACTAGAAGAACAGTATTTGGTATCTGCGCTCTGCTGAAGCCAGTTACCTTCGGAAAAAGAGTTGGT
AGCTCTTGATCCGGCAAACAAACCACCGCTGGTAGCGGTGGTTTTTTTGTTTGCAAGCAGCAGATTACGC
GCAGAAAAAAAGGATCTCAAGAAGATCCTTTGATCTTTTCTACGGGGTCTGACGCTCAGTGGAACGAAAA
CTCACGTTAAGGGATTTTGGTCATGAGATTATCAAAAAGGATCTTCACCTAGATCCTTTTAAATTAAAAA
TGAAGTTTTAAATCAATCTAAAGTATATATGAGTAAACTTGGTCTGACAGTTACCAATGCTTAATCAGTG
AGGCACCTATCTCAGCGATCTGTCTATTTCGTTCATCCATAGTTGCCTGACTCCCCGTCGTGTAGATAAC
TACGATACGGGAGGGCTTACCATCTGGCCCCAGTGCTGCAATGATACCGCGAGACCCACGCTCACCGGCT
CCAGATTTATCAGCAATAAACCAGCCAGCCGGAAGGGCCGAGCGCAGAAGTGGTCCTGCAACTTTATCCG
CCTCCATCCAGTCTATTAATTGTTGCCGGGAAGCTAGAGTAAGTAGTTCGCCAGTTAATAGTTTGCGCAA
CGTTGTTGCCATTGCTACAGGCATCGTGGTGTCACGCTCGTCGTTTGGTATGGCTTCATTCAGCTCCGGT
TCCCAACGATCAAGGCGAGTTACATGATCCCCCATGTTGTGCAAAAAAGCGGTTAGCTCCTTCGGTCCTC
CGATCGTTGTCAGAAGTAAGTTGGCCGCAGTGTTATCACTCATGGTTATGGCAGCACTGCATAATTCTCT
TACTGTCATGCCATCCGTAAGATGCTTTTCTGTGACTGGTGAGTACTCAACCAAGTCATTCTGAGAATAG
TGTATGCGGCGACCGAGTTGCTCTTGCCCGGCGTCAATACGGGATAATACCGCGCCACATAGCAGAACTT
TAAAAGTGCTCATCATTGGAAAACGTTCTTCGGGGCGAAAACTCTCAAGGATCTTACCGCTGTTGAGATC
CAGTTCGATGTAACCCACTCGTGCACCCAACTGATCTTCAGCATCTTTTACTTTCACCAGCGTTTCTGGG
TGAGCAAAAACAGGAAGGCAAAATGCCGCAAAAAAGGGAATAAGGGCGACACGGAAATGTTGAATACTCA
TACTCTTCCTTTTTCAATATTATTGAAGCATTTATCAGGGTTATTGTCTCATGAGCGGATACATATTTGA
ATGTATTTAGAAAAATAAACAAATAGGGGTTCCGCGCACATTTCCCCGAAAAGTGCCACCTAAATTGTAA
GCGTTAATATTTTGTTAAAATTCGCGTTAAATTTTTGTTAAATCAGCTCATTTTTTAACCAATAGGCCGA
AATCGGCAAAATCCCTTATAAATCAAAAGAATAGACCGAGATAGGGT
[37 nt withheld, positions 4248-4284]
AAAGAACGTGGACTCCAACGTCAAAGG
[49 nt withheld, positions 4312-4360]
T
[91 nt withheld, positions 4362-4452]
G
[124 nt withheld, positions 4454-4577]
CCCATTCGCCATTCAGGCTGCGCAACTGTTGGGAAGGGCGATCGGTGCGGGCCTCTTCGCTATTACGCCA
GTCGACCGCCAATTCAATATGGCGTATATGGACTCATGCCAATTCAATATGGTGGATCTGGACCTGTGCC
AATTCAATATGGCGTATATGGACTCGTGCCAATTCAATATGGTGGATCTGGACCCCAGCCAATTCAATAT
GGCGGACTTGGCACCATGCCAATTCAATATGGCGGACCTGGCACTGTGCCAACTGGGGAGGGGTCTACTT
GGCACGGTGCCAAGTTTGAGGAGGGGTCTTGGCCCTGTGCCAAGTCCGCCATATTGAATTGGCATGGTGC
CAATAATGGCGGCCATATTGGCTATATGCCAGGATCAATATATAGGCAATATCCAATATGGCCCTATGCC
AATATGGCTATTGGCCAGGTTCAATACTATGTATTGGCCCTATGCCATATAGTATTCCATATATGGGTTT
TCCTATTGACGTAGATAGCCCCTCCCAATGGGCGGTCCCATATACCATATATGGGGCTTCCTAATACCGC
CCATAGCCACTCCCCCATTGACGTCAATGGTCTCTATATATGGTCTTTCCTATTGACGTCATATGGGCGG
TCCTATTGACGTATATGGCGCCTCCCCCATTGACGTCAATTACGGTAAATGGCCCGCCTGGCTCAATGCC
CATTGACGTCAATAGGACCACCCACCATTGACGTCAATGGGATGGCTCATTGCCCATTCATATCCGTTCT
CACGCCCCCTATTGACGTCAATGACGGTAAATGGCCCACTTGGCAGTACATCAATATCTATTAATAGTAA
CTTGGCAAGTACATTACTATTGGAAGTACGCCAGGGTACATTGGCAGTACTCCCATTGACGTCAATGGCG
GTAAATGGCCCGCGATGGCTGCCAAGTACATCCCCATTGACGTCAATGGGGAGGGGCAATGACGCAAATG
GGCGTTCCATTGACGTAAATGGGCGGTAGGCGTGCCTAATGGGAGGTCTATATAAGCAATGCTCGTTTAG
GGAAC
