>Addgene plasmid #153115 | Flag-FOXC2 | depositor partial sequence | sequence record 296290 | hFOXC2 gene sequence
ATGCAGGCGCGCTACTCCGTGTCCGACCCCAACGCCCTGGGAGTGGTGCCCTACCTGAGCGAGCAGAATT
ACTACCGGGCTGCGGGCAGCTACGGCGGCATGGCCAGCCCCATGGGCGTCTATTCCGGCCACCCGGAGCA
GTACAGCGCGGGGATGGGCCGCTCCTACGCGCCCTACCACCACCACCAGCCCGCGGCGCCTAAGGACCTG
GTGAAGCCGCCCTACAGCTACATCGCGCTCATCACCATGGCCATCCAGAACGCGCCCGAGAAGAAGATCA
CCTTGAACGGCATCTACCAGTTCATCATGGACCGCTTCCCCTTCTACCGGGAGAACAAGCAGGGCTGGCA
GAACAGCATCCGCCACAACCTCTCGCTCAACGAGTGCTTCGTCAAGGTGCCCCGCGACGACAAGAAGCCC
GGCAAGGGCAGTTACTGGACCCTGGACCCGGACTCCTACAACATGTTCGAGAACGGCAGCTTCCTGCGGC
GCCGGCGGCGCTTCAAAAAGAAGGACGTGTCCAAGGAGAAGGAGGAGCGGGCCCACCTCAAGGAGCCGCC
CCCGGCGGCGTCCAAGGGCGCCCCGGCCACCCCCCACCTAGCGGACGCCCCCAAGGAGGCCGAGAAGAAG
GTGGTGATCAAGAGCGAGGCGGCGTCCCCGGCGCTGCCGGTCATCACCAAGGTGGAGACGCTGAGCCCCG
AGAGCGCGCTGCAGGGCAGCCCGCGCAGCGCGGCCTCCACGCCCGCCGGCTCCCCCGACGGCTCGCTGCC
GGAGCACCACGCCGCGGCGCCCAACGGGCTGCCTGGCTTCAGCGTGGAGAACATCATGACCCTGCGAACG
TCGCCGCCGGGCGGAGAGCTGAGCCCGGGGGCCGGACGCGCGGGCCTGGTGGTGCCGCCGCTGGCGCTGC
CCTACGCCGCCGCGCCGCCCGCCGCCTACGGCCAGCCGTGCGCTCAGGGCCTGGAGGCCGGGGCCGCCGG
GGGCTACCAGTGCAGCATGCGAGCGATGAGCCTGTACACCGGGGCCGAGCGGCCGGCGCACATGTGCGTC
CCGCCCGCCCTGGACGAGGCCCTCTCGGACCACCCGAGCGGCCCCACGTCGCCCCTGAGCGCTCTCAACC
TCGCCGCCGGCCAGGAGGGCGCGCTCGCCGCCACGGGCCACCACCACCAGCACCACGGCCACCACCACCC
GCAGGCGCCGCCGCCCCCGCCGGCTCCCCAGCCCCAGCCGACGCCGCAGCCCGGGGCCGCCGCGGCGCAG
GCGGCCTCCTGGTATCTCAACCACAGCGGGGACCTGAACCACCTCCCCGGCCACACGTTCGCGGCCCAGC
AGCAAACTTTCCCCAACGTGCGGGAGATGTTCAACTCCCACCGGCTGGGGATTGAGAACTCGACCCTCGG
GGAGTCCCAGGTGAGTGGCAATGCCAGCTGCCAGCTGCCCTACAGATCCACGCCGCCTCTCTATCGCCAC
GCAGCCCCCTACTCCTACGACTGCACGAAATACTGA
